>Addgene plasmid #228065 | NST1_pOpOn2.1 | addgene full sequence | sequence record 456794 | Addgene NGS Result
TTGATATCCTTTTTTTCTGCGCGTAATCTGCTGCTTGCAAACAAAAAAACCACCGCTACCAGCGGTGGTT
TGTTTGCCGGATCAAGAGCTACCAACTCTTTTTCCGAAGGTAACTGGCTTCAGCAGAGCGCAGATACCAA
ATACTGTCCTTCTAGTGTAGCCGTAGTTAGGCCACCACTTCAAGAACTCTGTAGCACCGCCTACATACCT
CGCTCTGCTAATCCTGTTACCAGTGGCTGCTGCCAGTGGCGATAAGTCGTGTCTTACCGGGTTGGACTCA
AGACGATAGTTACCGGATAAGGCGCAGCGGTCGGGCTGAACGGGGGGTTCGTGCACACAGCCCAGCTTGG
AGCGAACGACCTACACCGAACTGAGATACCTACAGCGTGAGCTATGAGAAAGCGCCACGCTTCCCGAAGG
GAGAAAGGCGGACAGGTATCCGGTAAGCGGCAGGGTCGGAACAGGAGAGCGCACGAGGGAGCTTCCAGGG
GGAAACGCCTGGTATCTTTATAGTCCTGTCGGGTTTCGCCACCTCTGACTTGAGCGTCGATTTTTGTGAT
GCTCGTCAGGGGGGCGGAGCCTATGGAAAAACGCCAGCAACGCGGCCTTTTTACGGTTCCTGGCCTTTTG
CTGGCCTTTTGCTCACATGTTCTTTCCTGCGTTATCCCCTGATTCTGTGGATAACCGTATTACCGCCTTT
GAGTGAGCTGATACCGCTCGCCGCAGCCGAACGACCGAGCGCAGCGAGTCAGTGAGCGAGGAAGCGGAAG
AGCGCCTGATGCGGTATTTTCTCCTTACGCATCTGTGCGGTATTTCACACCGCATATGAAGATCGGCGGC
AATAGCTTCTTAGCGCCATCCCGGCTGAGAAAGCCCAGTAAGGAAACAACTGTAGGTTCGAGTCGCGAGA
TCCCCCGGAACCAAAGGAAGTAGGTTAAACCCGCTCCGATCAGGCCGAGCCACGCCAGGCCGAGAACATT
GGTTCCTGTAGGCATCGGGATTGGCGGATCAAACACTAAAGCTACTGGAACGAGCAGAAGTCCTCCGGCC
GCCAGTTGCCAGGCGGTAAAGGTGAGCAGAGGCACGGGAGGTTGCCACTTGCGGGTCAGCACGGTTCCGA
ACGCCATGGAAACCGCCCCCGCCAGGCCCGCTGCGACGCCGACAGGATCTAGCGCTGCGTTTGGTGTCAA
CACCAACAGCGCCACGCCCGCAGTTCCGCAAATAGCCCCCAGGACCGCCATCAATCGTATCGGGCTACCT
AGCAGAGCGGCAGAGATGAACACGACCATCAGCGGCTGCACAGCGCCTACCGTCGCCGCGACCCCGCCCG
GCAGGCGGTAGACCGAAATAAACAACAAGCTCCAGAATAGCGAAATATTAAGTGCGCCGAGGATGAAGAT
GCGCATCCACCAGATTCCCGTTGGAATCTGTCGGACGATCATCACGAGCAATAAACCCGCCGGCAACGCC
CGCAGCAGCATACCGGCGACCCCTCGGCCTCGCTGTTCGGGCTCCACGAAAACGCCGGACAGATGCGCCT
TGTGAGCGTCCTTGGGGCCGTCCTCCTGTTTGAAGACCGACAGCCCAATGATCTCGCCGTCGATGTAGGC
GCCGAATGCCACGGCATCTCGCAACCGTTCAGCGAACGCCTCCATGGGCTTTTTCTCCTCGTGCTCGTAA
ACGGACCCGAACATCTCTGGAGCTTTCTTCAGGGCCGACAATCGGATCTCGCGGAAATCCTGCACGTCGG
CCGCTCCAAGCCGTCGAATCTGAGCCTTAATCACAATTGTCAATTTTAATCCTCTGTTTATCGGCAGTTC
GTAGAGCGCGCCGTGCGTCCCGAGCGATACTGAGCGAAGCAAGTGCGTCGAGCAGTGCCCGCTTGTTCCT
GAAATGCCAGTAAAGCGCTGGCTGCTGAACCCCCAGCCGGAACTGACCCCACAAGGCCCTAGCGTTTGCA
ATGCACCAGGTCATCATTGACCCAGGCGTGTTCCACCAGGCCGCTGCCTCGCAACTCTTCGCAGGCTTCG
CCGACCTGCTCGCGCCACTTCTTCACGCGGGTGGAATCCGATCCGCACATGAGGCGGAAGGTTTCCAGCT
TGAGCGGGTACGGCTCCCGGTGCGAGCTGAAATAGTCGAACATCCGTCGGGCCGTCGGCGACAGCTTGCG
GTACTTCTCCCATATGAATTTCGTGTAGTGGTCGCCAGCAAACAGCACGACGATTTCCTCGTCGATCAGG
ACCTGGCAACGGGACGTTTTCTTGCCACGGTCCAGGACGCGGAAGCGGTGCAGCAGCGACACCGATTCCA
GGTGCCCAACGCGGTCGGACGTGAAGCCCATCGCCGTCGCCTGTAGGCGCGACAGGCATTCCTCGGCCTT
CGTGTAATACCGGCCATTGATCGACCAGCCCAGGTCCTGGCAAAGCTCGTAGAACGTGAAGGTGATCGGC
TCGCCGATAGGGGTGCGCTTCGCGTACTCCAACACCTGCTGCCACACCAGTTCGTCATCGTCGGCCCGCA
GCTCGACGCCGGTGTAGGTGATCTTCACGTCCTTGTTGACGTGGAAAATGACCTTGTTTTGCAGCGCCTC
GCGCGGGATTTTCTTGTTGCGCGTGGTGAACAGGGCAGAGCGGGCCGTGTCGTTTGGCATCGCTCGCATC
GTGTCCGGCCACGGCGCAATATCGAACAAGGAAAGCTGCATTTCCTTGATCTGCTGCTTCGTGTGTTTCA
GCAACGCGGCCTGCTTGGCCTCGCTGACCTGTTTTGCCAGGTCCTCGCCGGCGGTTTTTCGCTTCTTGGT
CGTCATAGTTCCTCGCGTGTCGATGGTCATCGACTTCGCCAAACCTGCCGCCTCCTGTTCGAGACGACGC
GAACGCTCCACGGCGGCCGATGGCGCGGGCAGGGCAGGGGGAGCCAGTTGCACGCTGTCGCGCTCGATCT
TGGCCGTAGCTTGCTGGACCATCGAGCCGACGGACTGGAAGGTTTCGCGGGGCGCACGCATGACGGTGCG
GCTTGCGATGGTTTCGGCATCCTCGGCGGAAAACCCCGCGTCGATCAGTTCTTGCCTGTATGCCTTCCGG
TCAAACGTCCGATTCATTCACCCTCCTTGCGGGATTGCCCCGACTCACGCCGGGGCAATGTGCCCTTATT
CCTGATTTGACCCGCCTGGTGCCTTGGTGTCCAGATAATCCACCTTATCGGCAATGAAGTCGGTCCCGTA
GACCGTCTGGCCGTCCTTCTCGTACTTGGTATTCCGAATCTTGCCCTGCACGAATACCAGCTCCGCGAAG
TCGCTCTTCTTGATGGAGCGCATGGGGACGTGCTTGGCAATCACGCGCACCCCCCGGCCGTTTTAGCGGC
TAAAAAAGTCATGGCTCTGCCCTCGGGCGGACCACGCCCATCATGACCTTGCCAAGCTCGTCCTGCTTCT
CTTCGATCTTCGCCAGCAGGGCGAGGATCGTGGCATCACCGAACCGCGCCGTGCGCGGGTCGTCGGTGAG
CCAGAGTTTCAGCAGGCCGCCCAGGCGGCCCAGGTCGCCATTGATGCGGGCCAGCTCGCGGACGTGCTCA
TAGTCCACGACGCCCGTGATTTTGTAGCCCTGGCCGACGGCCAGCAGGTAGGCCGACAGGCTCATGCCGG
CCGCCGCCGCCTTTTCCTCAATCGCTCTTCGTTCGTCTGGAAGGCAGTACACCTTGATAGGTGGGCTGCC
CTTCCTGGTTGGGTAATGACTCCAACTTATTGATAGTGTTTTATGTTCAGATAATGCCCGATGACTTTGT
CATGCAGCTCCACCGATTTTGAGAACGACAGCGACTTCCGTCCCAGCCGTGCCAGGTGCTGCCTCAGATT
CAGGTTATGCCGCTCAATTCGCTGCGTATATCGCTTGCTGATTACGTGCAGCTTTCCCTTCAGGCGGGAT
TCATACAGCGGCCAGCCATCCGTCATCCATATCACCACGTCAAAGGGTGACAGCAGGCTCATAAGACGCC
CCAGCGTCGCCATAGTGCGTTCACCGAATACGTGCGCAACAACCGTCTTCCGGAGACTGTCATACGCGTA
AAACAGCCAGCGCTGGCGCGATTTAGCCCCGACATAGCCCCACTGTTCGTCCATTTCCGCGCAGACGATG
ACGTCACTGCCCGGCTGTATGCGCGAGGTTACCGACTGCGGCCTGAGTTTTTTAAGTGACGTAAAATCGT
GTTGAGGCCAACGCCCATAATGCGGGCTGTTGCCCGGCATCCAACGCCATTCATGGCCATATCAATGATT
TTCTGGTGCGTACCGGGTTGAGAAGCGGTGTAAGTGAACTGCAGTTGCCATGTTTTACGGCAGTGAGAGC
AGAGATAGCGCTGATGTCCGGCGGTGCTTTTGCCGTTACGCACCACCCCGTCAGTAGCTGAACAGGAGGG
ACAGCTGATAGAAACAGAAGCCACTGGAGCACCTCAAAAACACCATCATACACTAAATCAGTAAGTTGGC
AGCATCACCCCTGGTTGGCTTGGTTTCATCAGCCATCCGCTTGCCCTCATCTGTTACGCCGGCGGTAGCC
GGCCAGCCTCGCAGAGCAGGATTCCCGTTGAGCACCGCCAGGTGCGAATAAGGGACAGTGAAGAAGGAAC
ACCCGCTCGCGGGTGGGCCTACTTCACCTATCCTGCCCGGCTGACGCCGTTGGATACACCAAGGAAAGTC
TACACGAACCCTTTGGCAAAATCCTGTATATCGTGCGAAAAAGGATGGATATACCGAAAAAATCGCTATA
ATGACCCCGAAGCAGGGTTATGCAGCGGAAAAGATCCGTCGACGATCGTCAACGTTCACTTCTAAAGAAA
TAGCGCCACTCAGCTTCCTCAGCGGCTTTATCCAGCGATTTCCTATTATGTCGGCATAGTTCTCAAGATC
GACAGCCTGTCACGGTTAAGCGAGAAATGAATAAGAAGGCTGATAATTCGGATCTCTGCGAGGGAGATGA
TATTTGATCACAGGCAGCAACGCTCTGTCATCGTTACAATCAACATGCTACCCTCCGCGAGATCATCCGT
GTTTCAAACCCGGCAGCTTAGTTGCCGTTCTTCCGAATAGCATCGGTAACATGAGCAAAGTCTGCCGCCT
TACAACGGCTCTCCCGCTGACGCCGTCCCGGACTGATGGGCTGCCTGTATCGAGTGGTGATTTTGTGCCG
AGCTGCCGGTCGGGGAGCTGTTGGCTGGCTGGTGGCAGGATATATTGTGGTGTAAACAAATTGACGCTTA
GACAACTTAATAACACATTGCGGACGTTTTTAATGTACTGAATTAATTCGATCTAGTAACATAGATGACA
CCGCGCGCGATAATTTATCCTAGTTTGCGCGCTATATTTTGTTTTCTATCGCGTATTAAATGTATAATTG
CGGGACTCTAATCATAAAAACCCATCTCATAAATAACGTCATGCATTACATGTTAATTATTACATGCTTA
ACGTAATTCAACAGAAATTATATGATAATCATCGCAAGACCGGCAACAGGATTCAATCTTAAGAAACTTT
ATTGCCAAATGTTTGAACGATCTGCTTCGACGCACTCCTTCTTTACTCCACCATCTCGTCCTTATTGAAA
ACGTGGGTAGCACCAAAACGAATCAAGTCGCTGGAACTGAAGTTACCAATCACGCTGGATGATTTGCCAG
TTGGATTAATCTTGCCTTTCCCCGCATGAATAATATTGATGAATGCATGCGTGAGGGGTATTTCGATTTT
GGCAATAGCTGCAATTGCCGCGACATCCTCCAACGAGCATAATTCTTCAGAAAAATAGCGATGTTCCATG
TTGTCAGGGCATGCATGATGCACGTTATGAGGTGACGGTGCTAGGCAGTATTCCCTCAAAGTTTCATAGT
CAGTATCATATTCATCATTGCATTCCTGCAAGAGAGAATTGAGACGCAATCCACACGCTGCGGCAACCTT
CCGGCGTTCGTGGTCTATTTGCTCTTGGACGTTGCAAACGTAAGTGTTGGATCGGGGTGGGCGAAGAACT
CCAGCATGAGATCCCCGCGCTGGAGGATCATCCAGCCGGCGTCCCGGAAAACGATTCCGAAGCCCAACCT
TTCATAGAAGGCGGCGGTGGAATCGAAATCTCGTGATGGCAGGTTGGGCGTCGCTTGGTCGGTCATTTCG
AACCCCAGAGTCCCGCTCAGAAGAACTCGTCAAGAAGGCGATAGAAGGCGATGCGCTGCGAATCGGGAGC
GGCGATACCGTAAAGCACGAGGAAGCGGTCAGCCCATTCGCCGCCAAGCTCTTCAGCAATATCACGGGTA
GCCAACGCTATGTCCTGATAGCGGTCCGCCACACCCAGCCGGCCACAGTCGATGAATCCAGAAAAGCGGC
CATTTTCCACCATGATATTCGGCAAGCAGGCATCGCCATGGGTCACGACGAGATCCTCGCCGTCGGGCAT
GCGCGCCTTGAGCCTGGCGAACAGTTCGGCTGGCGCGAGCCCCTGATGCTCTTCGTCCAGATCATCCTGA
TCGACAAGACCGGCTTCCATCCGAGTACGTGCTCGCTCGATGCGATGTTTCGCTTGGTGGTCGAATGGGC
AGGTAGCCGGATCAAGCGTATGCAGCCGCCGCATTGCATCAGCCATGATGGATACTTTCTCGGCAGGAGC
AAGGTGAGATGACAGGAGATCCTGCCCCGGCACTTCGCCCAATAGCAGCCAGTCCCTTCCCGCTTCAGTG
ACAACGTCGAGCACAGCTGCGCAAGGAACGCCCGTCGTGGCCAGCCACGATAGCCGCGCTGCCTCGTCCT
GCAGTTCATTCAGGGCACCGGACAGGTCGGTCTTGACAAAAAGAACCGGGCGCCCCTGCGCTGACAGCCG
GAACACGGCGGCATCAGAGCAGCCGATTGTCTGTTGTGCCCAGTCATAGCCGAATAGCCTCTCCACCCAA
GCGGCCGGAGAACCTGCCCGGATCCGGGCGGAAATAGGTAAAGAAGTTGCGGATAAGGTAATTGCCATTG
CAGATTATTTGGATTGAGAGTGAATATGAGACTCTAATTGGATACCGAGGGGAATTTATGGAACGTCAGT
GGAGCATTTTTGACAAGAAATATTTGCTAGCTGATAGTGACCTTAGGCGACTTTTGAACGCGCAATAATG
GTTTCTGACGTATGTGCTTAGCTCATTAAACTCCAGAAACCCATTAACGCTTACAATTTCCATTCGCCAT
TCAGGCTGCGCAACTGTTGGGAAGGGCGATCGGTGCGGGCCTCTTCGCTATTACGCCAGCTGGCGAAAGG
GGGATGTGCTGCAAGGCGATTAAGTTGGGTAACGCCAGGGTTTTCCCAGTCACGACGTTGTAAAACGACG
GCCAGTGAATTGTAATACGACTCACTATAGGGCGAATTGGGCCCCTGCAGGTCAACATGGTGGAGCACGA
CACTCTCGTCTACTCCAAGAATATCAAAGATACAGTCTCAGAAGACCAGAGGGCTATTGAGACTTTTCAA
CAAAGGGTAATATCGGGAAACCTCCTCGGATTCCATTGCCCAGCTATCTGTCACTTCATCGAAAGGACAG
TAGAAAAGGAAGATGGCTTCTACAAATGCCATCATTGCGATAAAGGAAAGGCTATCGTTCAAGATGCCTC
TACCGACAGTGGTCCCAAAGATGGACCCCCACCCACGAGGAACATCGTGGAAAAAGAAGACGTTCCAACC
ACGTCTTCAAAGCAAGTGGATTGATGTGATATCTCCACTGACGTAAGGGATGACGCACAATCCCACTATC
CTTCGCAAGACCCTTCCTCTATATAAGGAAGTTCATTTCATTTGGAGAGGACCTCGAGAACAATGGCTAG
TGAAGCTCGAAAAACAAAGAAAAAAATCAAAGGGATTCAGCAAGCCACTGCAGGAGTCTCACAAGACACT
TCGGAAAATCCTAACAAAACAATAGTTCCTGCAGCATTACCACAGCTCACCCCTACCTTGGTGTCACTGC
TGGAGGTGATTGAACCCGAGGTGTTGTATGCAGGATATGATAGCTCTGTTCCAGATTCAGCATGGAGAAT
TATGACCACACTCAACATGTTAGGTGGGCGTCAAGTGATTGCAGCAGTGAAATGGGCAAAGGCGATACCA
GGCTTCAGAAACTTACACCTGGATGACCAAATGACCCTGCTACAGTACTCATGGATGTTTCTCATGGCAT
TTGCCCTGGGTTGGAGATCATACAGACAATCAAGTGGAAACCTGCTCTGCTTTGCTCCTGATCTGATTAT
TAATGAGCAGAGAATGTCTCTACCCTGCATGTATGACCAATGTAAACACATGCTGTTTGTCTCCTCTGAA
TTACAAAGATTGCAGGTATCCTATGAAGAGTATCTCTGTATGAAAACCTTACTGCTTCTCTCCTCAGTTC
CTAAGGAAGGTCTGAAGAGCCAAGAGTTATTTGATGAGATTCGAATGACTTATATCAAAGAGCTAGGAAA
AGCCATCGTCAAAAGGGAAGGGAACTCCAGTCAGAACTGGCAACGGTTTTACCAACTGACAAAGCTTCTG
GACTCCATGCATGAGGTGGTTGAGAATCTCCTTACCTACTGCTTCCAGACATTTTTGGATAAGACCATGA
GTATTGAATTCCCAGAGATGTTAGCTGAAATCATCACTAATCAGATACCAAAATATTCAAATGGAAATAT
CAAAAAGCTTCTGTTTCATCAAAAATCTACTAGCAAACCGGTAACGTTATACGACGTCGCTGAATACGCC
GGCGTTTCTCATCAAACCGTTTCTAGAGTGGTTAACCAGGCTTCACATGTTAGCGCTAAAACCCGGGAAA
AAGTTGAAGCTGCCATGGCTGAGCTCAACTACATCCCGAACCGTGTTGCGCAGCAGCTGGCTGGTAAACA
AAGCTTGCTGATCGGTGTCGCGACCTCGAGCTTGGCCCTGCACGCGCCGTCGCAAATTGTCGCGGCGATT
AAATCTCGCGCCGATCAACTGGGTGCCAGCGTGGTGGTGTCGATGGTAGAACGAAGCGGCGTCGAAGCCT
GTAAAGCGGCGGTGCACAATCTTCTCGCGCAACGCGTCAGTGGGCTGATCATTAACTATCCGCTGGATGA
CCAGGATGCCATTGCTGTGGAAGCTGCCTGCACTAATGTTCCGGCGTTATTTCTTGATGTCTCTGACCAG
ACACCCATCAACAGTATTATTTTCTCCCATGAAGACGGTACGCGACTGGGCGTGGAGCATCTGGTCGCAT
TGGGTCACCAGCAAATCGCGCTGTTAGCGGGCCCATTAAGTTCTGTCTCGGCGCGTCTGCGTCTGGCTGG
CTGGCATAAATATCTCACTCGCAATCAAATTCAGCCGATAGCGGAACGGGAAGGCGACTGGAGTGCCATG
TCCGGTTTTCAACAAACCATGCAAATGCTGAATGAGGGCATCGTTCCCACTGCGATGCTGGTTGCCAACG
ATCAGATGGCGCTGGGCGCAATGCGCGCCATTACCGAGTCCGGGCTGCGCGTTGGTGCGGATATCTCGGT
AGTGGGATACGACGATACCGAAGACAGCTCATGTTATATCCCGCCGTTAACCACCATCAAACAGGATTTT
CGCCTGCTGGGGCAAACCAGCGTGGACCGCTTGCTGCAACTCTCTCAGGGCCAGGCGGTGAAGGGCAATC
AGCTGTTGCCCGTCTCACTGGTGAAAAGAAAAACCACTAGTGGATCGGAATTCGCCAATTTTAATCAAAG
TGGGAATATTGCTGATAGCTCATTGTCCTTCACTTTCACTAACAGTAGCAACGGTCCGAACCTCATAACA
ACTCAAACAAATTCTCAAGCGCTTTCACAACCAATTGCCTCCTCTAACGTTCATGATAACTTCATGAATA
ATGAAATCACGGCTAGTAAAATTGATGATGGTAATAATTCAAAACCACTGTCACCTGGTTGGACGGACCA
AACTGCGTATAACGCGTTTGGAATCACTACAGGGATGTTTAATACCACTACAATGGATGATGTATATAAC
TATCTATTCGATGATGAAGATACCCCACCAAACCCAAAAAAAGAGTAAAATGAATCGTAGATACTGAAAA
ACCCCGCAAGTTCACTTCAACTGTGCATCGTGCACCATCTCAATTTCTTTCATTTATACATCGTTTTGCC
TTCTTTTATGTAACTATACTCCTCTAAGTTTCAATCTTGGCCATGTAACCTCTGATCTATAGAATTTTTT
AAATGACTAGAATTAATGCCCATCTTTTTTTTGGACCTAAATTCTTCATGAAAATATATTACGAGGGCTT
ATTCAGAAGCTGGGGATCCTCTAGAGTCCGCAAAAATCACCAGTCTCTCTCTACAAATCTATCTCTCTCT
ATTTTTCTCCAGAATAATGTGTGAGTAGTTCCCAGATAAGGGAATTAGGGTTCTTATAGGGTTTCGCTCA
TGTGTTGAGCATATAAGAAACCCTTAGTATGTATTTGTATTTGTAAAATACTTCTATCAATAAAATTTCT
AATTCCTAAAACCAAAATCCAGTGACCTGCAGGGGCCCGACGTCGCATGCTCCCGGCCGCCATGGCCGCG
GGATATCACTAGTGCGGCCGCTCGACGAATTAATTCCAATCCCACAAAAATCTGAGCTTAACAGCACAGT
TGCTCCTCTCAGAGCAGAATCGGGTATTCAACACCCTCATATCAACTACTACGTTGTGTATAACGGTCCA
CATGCCGGTATATACGATGACTGGGGTTGTACAAAGGCGGCAACAAACGGCGTTCCCGGAGTTGCACACA
AGAAATTTGCCACTATTACAGAGGCAAGAGCAGCAGCTGACGCGTACACAACAAGTCAGCAAACAGACAG
GTTGAACTTCATCCCCAAAGGAGAAGCTCAACTCAAGCCCAAGAGCTTTGCTAAGGCCCTAACAAGCCCA
CCAAAGCAAAAAGCCCACTGGCTCACGCTAGGAACCAAAAGGCCCAGCAGTGATCCAGCCCCAAAAGAGA
TCTCCTTTGCCCCGGAGATTACAATGGACGATTTCCTCTATCTTTACGATCTAGGAAGGAAGTTCGAAGG
TGAAGGTGACGACACTATGTTCACCACTGATAATGAGAAGGTTAGCCTCTTCAATTTCAGAAAGAATGCT
GACCCACAGATGGTTAGAGAGGCTGGCGAAAGGGGGATGTGCTGCAAGGCGATTAAGTTGGGTAACGCCA
GGGTTTTCCCAGTCACGACGTTGTAAAACGACGGCCAGTGAGCGCGCGTAATACGACTCACTATAGGGCG
AATTGGGTATCGACGGTATCGATAAGCTGGTCACTGGATTTTGGTTTTAGGAATTAGAAATTTTATTGAT
AGAAGTATTTTACAAATACAAATACATACTAAGGGTTTCTTATATGCTCAACACATGAGCGAAACCCTAT
AAGAACCCTAATTCCCTTATCTGGGAACTACTCACACATTATTCTGGAGAAAAATAGAGAGAGATAGATT
TGTAGAGAGAGACTGGTGATTTTTGCGGACTCCCGAGGCTGTAGCCGACGATGGTGCGCCAGGAGAGTTG
TTGATTCATTGTTTGCCTCCCTGCTGCGGTTTTTCACCGAAGTTCATGCCAGTCCAGCGTTTTTGCAGCA
GAAAAGCCGCCGACTTCGGTTTGCGGTCGCGAGTGAAGATCCCTTTCTTGTTACCGCCAACGCGCAATAT
GCCTTGCGAGGTCGCAAAATCGGCGAAATTCCATACCTGTTCACCGACGACGGCGCTGACGCGATCAAAG
ACGCGGTGATACATATCCAGCCATGCACACTGATACTCTTCACTCCACATGTCGGTGTACATTGAGTGCA
GCCCGGCTAACGTATCCACGCCGTATTCGGTGATGATAATCGGCTGATGCAGTTTCTCCTGCCAGGCCAG
AAGTTCTTTTTCCAGTACCTTCTCTGCCGTTTCCAAATCGCCGCTTTGGACATACCATCCGTAATAACGG
TTCAGGCACAGCACATCAAAGAGATCGCTGATGGTATCGGTGTGAGCGTCGCAGAACATTACATTGACGC
AGGTGATCGGACGCGTCGGGTCGAGTTTACGCGTTGCTTCCGCCAGTGGCGCGAAATATTCCCGTGCACC
TTGCGGACGGGTATCCGGTTCGTTGGCAATACTCCACATCACCACGCTTGGGTGGTTTTTGTCACGCGCT
ATCAGCTCTTTAATCGCCTGTAAGTGCGCTTGCTGAGTTTCCCCGTTGACTGCCTCTTCGCTGTACAGTT
CTTTCGGCTTGTTGCCCGCTTCGAAACCAATGCCTAAAGAGAGGTTAAAGCCGACAGCAGCAGTTTCATC
AATCACCACGATGCCATGTTCATCTGCCCAGTCGAGCATCTCTTCAGCGTAAGGGTAATGCGAGGTACGG
TAGGAGTTGGCCCCAATCCAGTCCATTAATGCGTGGTCGTGCACCATCAGCACGTTATCGAATCCTTTGC
CACGCAAGTCCGCATCTTCATGACGACCAAAGCCAGTAAAGTAGAACGGTTTGTGGTTAATCAGGAACTG
TTCGCCCTTCACTGCCACTGACCGGATGCCGACGCGAAGCGGGTAGATATCACACTCTGTCTGGCTTTTG
GCTGTGACGCACAGTTCATAGAGATAACCTTCACCCGGTTGCCAGAGGTGCGGATTCACCACTTGCAAAG
TCCCGCTAGTGCCTTGTCCAGTTGCAACCACCTGTTGATCCGCATCACGCAGTTCAACGCTGACATCACC
ATTGGCCACCACCTGCCAGTCAACAGACGCGTGGTTACAGTCTTGCGCGACATGCGTCACCACGGTGATA
TCGTCCACCCAGGTGTTCGGCGTGGTGTAGAGCATTACGCTGCGATGGATTCCGGCATAGTTAAAGAAAT
CATGGAAGTAAGACTGCTTTTTCTTGCCGTTTTCGTCGGTAATCACCATTCCCGGCGGGATAGTCTGCCA
GTTCAGTTCGTTGTTCACACAAACGGTGATACGTACACTTTTCCCGGCAATAACATACGGCGTGACATCG
GCTTCAAATGGCGTATAGCCGCCCTGATGCTCCATCACTTCCTGATTATTGACCCACACTTTGCCGTAAT
GAGTGACCGCATCGAAACGCAGCACGATACGCTGGCCTGCCCAACCTTTCGGTATAAAGACTTCGCGCTG
ATACCAGACGTTGCCCGCATAATTACGAATATCTGCATCGGCGAACTGATCGTTAAAACTGCCTGGCACA
GCAATTGCCCGGCTTTCTTGTAACGCGCTTTCCCACCAACGCTGATCAATTCCACAGTTTTCGCGATCCA
GACTGAATGCCCACAGGCCGTCGAGTTTTTTGATTTCACGGGTTGGGGTTTCTACAGGACGGACCATGGT
GGCCACTCGACTCTAGCTGTAGTTGTAGAATGTAAAATGTAATGTTGTTGTTGTTTGTTGTTGTTGTTGG
TAATTGTTGTAAAAATACGCGCGTCTAGCTTCAGCGTGTCCTCTCCAAATGAAATGAACTTCCTTATATA
GAGGAAGGGTCTTGCGAAGATCGATCCACTAGAGCGGCCGGCCGCCACCGCGGTGGAGCTAGAAAGAAGA
AAGGGAAGAGAAAGAATTGTGAGCGCTCACAATTGAAAGACTAGAAAGAAGAAAGGGAAGAGAAAGAATT
GTGAGCGCTCACAATTGAAAGACTAGAAAGAAGAAAGGGAAGAGAAAGAATTGTGAGCGCTCACAATTGA
AAGACTAGAAAGAAGAAAGGGAAGAGAAAGAATTGTGAGCGCTCACAATTGAAAGACTAGAAAGAAGAAA
GGGAAGAGAAAGAATTGTGAGCGCTCACAATTGAAAGACTAGAAAGAAGAAAGGGAAGAGAAAGAATTGT
GAGCGCTCACAATTGAAAGACTAGTGGATCGATCTTCGCAAGACCCTTCCTCTATATAAGGAAGTTCATT
TCATTTGGAGAGGACACGCTGAAGCTAGACGCGCGTATTTTTACAACAATTACCAACAACAACAACAAAC
AACAACAACATTACATTTTACATTCTACAACTACAGCTAGCAAGCTTGTCGACCTCGAGACAAGTTTGTA
CAAAAAAGCAGGCTCCGCGGCCGCCCCCTTCACCATGATGTCAAAATCTATGAGCATATCAGTGAACGGA
CAATCTCAAGTGCCTCCTGGGTTTAGGTTTCATCCGACCGAGGAAGAGCTGTTGCAGTATTATCTCCGGA
AGAAAGTTAATAGCATCGAGATCGATCTTGATGTCATTCGCGACGTTGATCTCAACAAGCTCGAGCCTTG
GGACATTCAAGAGATGTGTAAAATAGGAACAACGCCACAAAACGACTGGTATTTCTTTAGCCACAAGGAC
AAAAAATATCCGACGGGAACGAGAACTAACAGAGCCACTGCGGCTGGATTTTGGAAAGCAACTGGCCGCG
ACAAGATCATATATAGCAATGGCCGTAGAATTGGGATGAGAAAGACTCTTGTTTTCTACAAAGGCCGAGC
TCCTCACGGCCAAAAATCTGATTGGATCATGCATGAATATAGACTCGATGACAACATTATTTCCCCCGAG
GATGTCACCGTTCATGAGGTCGTGAGTATTATAGGGGAAGCATCACAAGACGAAGGATGGGTGGTGTGTC
GTATTTTCAAGAAGAAGAATCTTCACAAAACCCTAAACAGTCCCGTCGGAGGAGCTTCCCTGAGCGGCGG
CGGAGATACGCCGAAGACGACATCATCTCAGATCTTCAACGAGGATACTCTCGACCAATTTCTTGAACTT
ATGGGGAGATCTTGTAAAGAAGAGCTAAATCTTGACCCTTTCATGAAACTCCCAAACCTCGAAAGCCCTA
ACAGTCAGGCAATCAACAACTGCCACGTAAGCTCTCCCGACACTAATCATAATATCCACGTCAGCAACGT
GGTCGACACTAGCTTTGTTACTAGCTGGGCGGCTTTAGACCGCCTCGTGGCCTCGCAGCTTAACGGACCC
ACATCATATTCAATTACAGCCGTCAATGAGAGCCACGTGGGCCATGATCATCTCGCTTTGCCTTCCGTCC
GATCTCCGTACCCCAGCCTAAACCGGTCCGCTTCGTACCACGCCGGTTTAACACAGGAATATACACCGGA
GATGGAGCTATGGAATACGACGACGTCGTCTCTATCGTCATCGCCTGGCCCATTTTGTCACGTGTCGAAT
GGTAGTGGATAAAAGGGTGGGCGCGCCGACCCAGCTTTCTTGTACAAAGTGGTCTCGATCGAGGAATTCG
GTACCCGGGGATCCACTAGAGTCCTGCTTTAATGAGATATGCGAGACGCCTATGATCGCATGATATTTGC
TTTCAATTCTGTTGTGCACGTTGTAAAAAACCTGAGCATGTGTAGCTCAGATCCTTACCGCCGGTTTCGG
TTCATTCTAATGAATATATCACCCGTTACTATCGTATTTTTATGAATAATATTCTCCGTTCAATTTACTG
ATTGTACCCTACTACTTATATGTACAATATTAAAATGAAAACAATATATTGTGCTGAATAGGTTTATAGC
GACATCTATGATAGAGCGCCACAATAACAAACAATTGCGTTTTATTATTACAAATCCAATTTTAAAAAAA
GCGGCAGAACCGGTCAAACCTAAAAGACTGATTACATAAATCTTATTCAAATTTCAAAAGTGCCCCAGGG
GCTAGTATCTACGACACACCGAGCGGCGAACTAATAACGCTCACTGAAGGGAACTCCGGTTCCCCGCCGG
CGCGCATGGGTGAGATTCCTTGAAGTTGAGTATTGGCCGTCCGCTCTACCGAAAGTTACGGGCACCATTC
AACCCGGTCCAGCACGGCGGCCGGGTAACCGACTTGCTGCCCCGAGAATTATGCAGCATTTTTTTGGTGT
ATGTGGGCCCCAAATGAAGTGCAGGTCAAACCTTGACAGTGACGACAAATCGTTGGGCGGGTCCAGGGCG
AATTTTGCGACAACATGTCGAGGCTCAGCAGGACCGGCATGCAAGCTAGCTTACTAGTGATATTCTATAG
TGTCACCTAAATCTGCGGCCGCCACCGCGGTGGAGAAACTATCAGTGTTTGACAGGATATATTGGCGGGT
AAACCTAAGAGAAAAGAGCGTTTATTAGAATAATCGGATATTTAAAAGGGCGTGAAAAGGTTTATCCGTT
CGTCCATTTGTATGTGCATGCCAACCACAGGGTTCCCCTCGGGAGTGCTTGGCATTCCGTGCGATAATGA
CTTCTGTTCAACCACCCAAACGTCGGAAAGCCTGACGACGGAGCAGCATTCCAAAAAGATCCCTTGGCTC
GTCTGGGTCGGCTAGAAGGTCGAGTGGGCTGCTGTGGCTTGATCCCTCAACGCGGTCGCGGACGTAGCGC
AGCGCCGAAAAATCCTCGATCGCAAATCCGACGCTGTCGAAAAGCGTGATCTGCTTGTCGCTCTTTCGGC
CGACGTCCTGGCCAGTCATCACGCGCCAAAGTTCCGTCACAGGATGATCTGGCGCGAGTTGCTGGATCTC
GCCTTCAATCCGGGTCTGTGGCGGGAACTCCACGAAAATATCCGAACGCAGCAAGATCGTCGACCCTTTC
CGACGCTCACCGGGCTGGTTGCCCTCGCCGCTGGGCTGGCGGCCGTCTATGGCCCTGCAAACGCGCCAGA
AACGCCGTCGAAGCCGTGTGCGAGACACCGCGGCCGGCCGCCGGCGTTGTGGATACCTCGCGGAAAACTT
GGCCCTCACTGACAGATGAGGGGCGGACGTTGACACTTGAGGGGCCGACTCACCCGGCGCGGCGTTGACA
GATGAGGGGCAGGCTCGATTTCGGCCGGCGACGTGGAGCTGGCCAGCCTCGCAAATCGGCGAAAACGCCT
GATTTTACGCGAGTTTCCCACAGATGATGTGGACAAGCCTGGGGATAAGTGCCCTGCGGTATTGACACTT
GAGGGGCGCGACTACTGACAGATGAGGGGCGCGATCCTTGACACTTGAGGGGCAGAGTGCTGACAGATGA
GGGGCGCACCTATTGACATTTGAGGGGCTGTCCACAGGCAGAAAATCCAGCATTTGCAAGGGTTTCCGCC
CGTTTTTCGGCCACCGCTAACCTGTCTTTTAACCTGCTTTTAAACCAATATTTATAAACCTTGTTTTTAA
CCAGGGCTGCGCCCTGTGCGCGTGACCGCGCACGCCGAAGGGGGGTGCCCCCCCTTCTCGAACCCTCCCG
GCCCGCTAACGCGGGCCTCCCATCCCCCCAGGGGCTGCGCCCCTCGGCCGCGAACGGCCTCACCCCAAAA
ATGGCAGCCAAGCTCCTAACATTTTATTAGAGAGCAGGCTAGTTGCTTAGATACATGATCTTCAGGCCGT
TATCTGTCAGGGCAAGCGAAAATTGGCCATTTATGACGACCAATGCCCCGCAGAAGCTCCCATCTTTGCC
GCCATAGACGCCGCGCCCCCCTTTTGGGGTGTAGAACATCCTTTTGCCAGATGTGGAAAAGAAGTTCGTT
GTCCCATTGTTGGCAATGACGTAGTAGCCGGCGAAAGTGCGAGACCCATTTGCGCTATATATAAGCCTAC
GATTTCCGTTGCGACTATTGTCGTAATTGGATGAACTATTATCGTAGTTGCTCTCAGAGTTGTCGTAATT
TGATGGACTATTGTCGTAATTGCTTATGGAGTTGTCGTAGTTGCTTGGAGAAATGTCGTAGTTGGATGGG
GAGTAGTCATAGGGAAGACGAGCTTCATCCACTAAAACAATTGGCAGGTCAGCAAGTGCCTGCCCCGATG
CCATCGCAAGTACGAGGCTTAGAACCACCTTCAACAGATCGCGCATAGTCTTCCCCAGCTCTCTAACGCT
TGAGTTAAGCCGCGCCGCGAAGCGGCGTCGGCTTGAACGAATTGTTAGACATTATTTGCCGACTACCTTG
GTGATCTCGCCTTTCACGTAGTGAACAAATTCTTCCAACTGATCTGCGCGCGAGGCCAAGCGATCTTCTT
GTCCAAGATAAGCCTGCCTAGCTTCAAGTATGACGGGCTGATACTGGGCCGGCAGGCGCTCCATTGCCCA
GTCGGCAGCGACATCCTTCGGCGCGATTTTGCCGGTTACTGCGCTGTACCAAATGCGGGACAACGTAAGC
ACTACATTTCGCTCATCGCCAGCCCAGTCGGGCGGCGAGTTCCATAGCGTTAAGGTTTCATTTAGCGCCT
CAAATAGATCCTGTTCAGGAACCGGATCAAAGAGTTCCTCCGCCGCTGGACCTACCAAGGCAACGCTATG
TTCTCTTGCTTTTGTCAGCAAGATAGCCAGATCAATGTCGATCGTGGCTGGCTCGAAGATACCTGCAAGA
ATGTCATTGCGCTGCCATTCTCCAAATTGCAGTTCGCGCTTAGCTGGATAACGCCACGGAATGATGTCGT
CGTGCACAACAATGGTGACTTCTACAGCGCGGAGAATCTCGCTCTCTCCAGGGGAAGCCGAAGTTTCCAA
AAGGTCGTTGATCAAAGCTCGCCGCGTTGTTTCATCAAGCCTTACGGTCACCGTAACCAGCAAATCAATA
TCACTGTGTGGCTTCAGGCCGCCATCCACTGCGGAGCCGTACAAATGTACGGCCAGCAACGTCGGTTCGA
GATGGCGCTCGATGACGCCAACTACCTCTGATAGTTGAGTCGATACTTCGGCGATCACCGCTTCCCTCAT
GATGTTTAACTCCTGAATTAAGCCGCGCCGCGAAGCGGTGTCGGCTTGAATGAATTGTTAGGCGTCATCC
TGTGCTCCCGAGAACCAGTACCAGTACATCGCTGTTTCGTTCGAGACTTGAGGTCTAGTTTTATACGTGA
ACAGGTCAATGCCGCCGAGAGTAAAGCCACATTTTGCGTACAAATTGCAGGCAGGTACATTGTTCGTTTG
TGTCTCTAATCGTATGCCAAGGAGCTGTCTGCTTAGTGCCCACTTTTTCGCAAATTCGATGAGACTGTGC
GCGACTCCTTTGCCTCGGTGCGTGTGCGACACAACAATGTGTTCGATAGAGGCTAGATCGTTCCATGTTG
AGTTGAGTTCAATCTTCCCGACAAGCTCTTGGTCGATGAATGCGCCATAGCAAGCAGAGTCTTCATCAGA
GTCATCATCCGAGATGTAATCCTTCCGGTAGGGGCTCACACTTCTGGTAGATAGTTCAAAGCCTTGGTCG
GATAGGTGCACATCGAACACTTCACGAACAATGAAATGGTTCTCAGCATCCAATGTTTCCGCCACCTGCT
CAGGGATCACCGAAATCTTCATATGACGCCTAACGCCTGGCACAGCGGATCGCAAACCTGGCGCGGCTTT
TGGCACAAAAGGCGTGACAGGTTTGCGAATCCGTTGCTGCCACTTGTTTAATAGACTGGATGGAGGCGGA
TAAAGTTGCAGGACCACTTCTGCGCTCGGCCCTTCCGGCTGGCTGGTTTATTGCTGATAAATCTGGAGCC
GGTGAGCGTGGGTCTCGCGGTATCATTGCAGCACTGGGGCCAGATGGTAAGCCCTCCCGTATCGTAGTTA
TCTACACGACGGGGAGTCAGGCAACTATGGATGAACGAAATAGACAGATCGCTGAGATAGGTGCCTCACT
GATTAAGCATTGGTAACTGTCAGACCAAGTTTACTCATATATACTTTAGATTGATTTAAAACTTCATTTT
TAATTTAAAAGGATCTAGGTGAAGATCCTTTTTGATAATCTCATGACCAAAATCCCTTAACGTGAGTTTT
CGTTCCACTGAGCGTCAGACCCCGTAGAAAAGATCAAAGGATCTTC
Features (pLannotate 1.2.2; 50 found; start..end, strand, type, name):
      1..589     +  rep_origin     ori: high-copy-number ColE1/pMB1/pBR322/pUC origin of replication
    775..828     -  misc_feature   bom (fragment): basis of mobility region from pBR322
   1810..1929    -  CDS            tetR (fragment): TETR1_ECOLX - Experimental evidence at protein level: Swiss-Prot protein existence level 1. TetR is the repressor of the tetracycline resistance element; its N-terminal region forms a helix-turn-helix structure and binds DNA. Binding of tetracycline to TetR reduces the repressor affinity for the tetracycline resistance gene (tetA) promoter operator sites. From Escherichia coli.
   1949..3097    -  CDS            trfA: trans-acting replication protein that binds to and activates oriV
   3369..3722    -  CDS            traJ: oriT-recognizing protein; traJ
   3722..4489    -  mobile_element IS1: prokaryotic transposable element IS1
   4490..4516    -  CDS            traJ (fragment): oriT-recognizing protein; traJ
   4549..4658    -  oriT           oriT: incP origin of transfer
   5213..5237    +  misc_feature   LB T-DNA repeat: left border repeat from nopaline C58 T-DNA
   5300..5552    -  terminator     NOS terminator: nopaline synthase terminator and poly(A) signal
   5576..6001    -  CDS            nos (fragment): DHNO_AGRT7 - Protein inferred from homology: Swiss-Prot protein existence level 3. From Agrobacterium tumefaciens (strain T37).
   5998..6156    -  CDS            ble (fragment): BLE_KLEPN - Experimental evidence at protein level: Swiss-Prot protein existence level 1. Binding protein with a strong affinity to the bleomycin family of antibiotics. Binds to CL990; an antimitotic-antibiotic compound. From Klebsiella pneumoniae.
   6177..6998    -  CDS            KanR: fusion between an N-terminal peptide of nopaline synthase and Tn5 aminoglycoside phosphotransferase; nos-nptII; confers resistance to kanamycin
   6999..7182    -  promoter       NOS promoter: nopaline synthase promoter NOS promoter
   7203..7360    -  CDS            lacZα (fragment): LacZα fragment of β-galactosidase; lacZ fragment
   7363..7381    +  promoter       T7 promoter: promoter for bacteriophage T7 RNA polymerase
   7478..7822    +  promoter       CaMV 35S promoter: strong constitutive promoter from cauliflower mosaic virus
   7775..7821    +  promoter       minimal CaMV 35S promoter: minimal 35S promoter from cauliflower mosaic virus
   7833..8705    +  CDS            Nr3c1 (fragment): GCR_RAT - Also known as Grl. Experimental evidence at protein level: Swiss-Prot protein existence level 1. [Isoform A]: Has transcriptional activation and repression activity. Mediates glucocorticoid-induced apoptosis. Promotes accurate chromosome segregation during mitosis. May act as a tumor suppressor. May play a negative role in adipogenesis through the regulation of lipolytic and antilipogenic gene expression. From Rattus norvegicus (Rat).
   8715..9698    +  CDS            lacI (fragment): LACI_ECOLI - Experimental evidence at protein level: Swiss-Prot protein existence level 1. Repressor of the lactose operon. Binds allolactose as an inducer. From Escherichia coli (strain K12).
   9714..10058   +  CDS            GAL4 activation domain: activation domain of the GAL4 transcriptional activator; Saccharomyces cerevisiae GAL4 (truncated)
  10364..10523   +  polyA_signal   CaMV poly(A) signal (fragment): cauliflower mosaic virus polyadenylation signal
  10579..11154   +  CDS            IBMP_CAMVB (fragment): Experimental evidence at protein level: Swiss-Prot protein existence level 1. Enhances the ribosomal termination-reinitiation event leading to the translation of major open reading frames on the polycistronic viral RNAs. From Cauliflower mosaic virus (strain Bari 1) (CaMV).
  11152..11241   -  CDS            lacZα (fragment): LacZα fragment of β-galactosidase; lacZ fragment
  11249..11267   +  promoter       T7 promoter: promoter for bacteriophage T7 RNA polymerase
  11280..11298   -  misc_feature   MCS (fragment): pBluescript multiple cloning site
  11303..11462   -  polyA_signal   CaMV poly(A) signal (fragment): cauliflower mosaic virus polyadenylation signal
  11556..13361   -  CDS            GUS: β-glucuronidase; uidA (or gusA) from E. coli
  13479..13525   -  promoter       minimal CaMV 35S promoter: minimal 35S promoter from cauliflower mosaic virus
  13549..13570   -  misc_feature   MCS (fragment): pBluescript multiple cloning site
  13595..13614   +  protein_bind   lac operator (symmetric): The lac repressor binds to the lac operator to inhibit transcription in E. coli. This inhibition can be relieved by adding lactose or isopropyl-β-D-thiogalactopyranoside (IPTG). The symmetric lac operator was optimized for tight binding of lac repressor. lac repressor encoded by lacI
  13647..13666   +  protein_bind   lac operator (symmetric): The lac repressor binds to the lac operator to inhibit transcription in E. coli. This inhibition can be relieved by adding lactose or isopropyl-β-D-thiogalactopyranoside (IPTG). The symmetric lac operator was optimized for tight binding of lac repressor. lac repressor encoded by lacI
  13699..13718   +  protein_bind   lac operator (symmetric): The lac repressor binds to the lac operator to inhibit transcription in E. coli. This inhibition can be relieved by adding lactose or isopropyl-β-D-thiogalactopyranoside (IPTG). The symmetric lac operator was optimized for tight binding of lac repressor. lac repressor encoded by lacI
  13751..13770   +  protein_bind   lac operator (symmetric): The lac repressor binds to the lac operator to inhibit transcription in E. coli. This inhibition can be relieved by adding lactose or isopropyl-β-D-thiogalactopyranoside (IPTG). The symmetric lac operator was optimized for tight binding of lac repressor. lac repressor encoded by lacI
  13803..13822   +  protein_bind   lac operator (symmetric): The lac repressor binds to the lac operator to inhibit transcription in E. coli. This inhibition can be relieved by adding lactose or isopropyl-β-D-thiogalactopyranoside (IPTG). The symmetric lac operator was optimized for tight binding of lac repressor. lac repressor encoded by lacI
  13855..13874   +  protein_bind   lac operator (symmetric): The lac repressor binds to the lac operator to inhibit transcription in E. coli. This inhibition can be relieved by adding lactose or isopropyl-β-D-thiogalactopyranoside (IPTG). The symmetric lac operator was optimized for tight binding of lac repressor. lac repressor encoded by lacI
  13898..13944   +  promoter       minimal CaMV 35S promoter: minimal 35S promoter from cauliflower mosaic virus
  14060..14084   +  protein_bind   attB1: mutant version of attB; recombination site for the Gateway® BP reaction BP Clonase™
  14105..15199   +  CDS            NAC043: NAC43_ARATH - Also known as EMB2301, NST1. Experimental evidence at transcript level: Swiss-Prot protein existence level 2. Transcription activator of genes involved in biosynthesis of secondary walls. Together with NST2 and NST3, required for the secondary cell wall thickening of sclerenchymatous fibers, secondary xylem (tracheary elements), and of the anther endocethium, which is necessary for anther dehiscence. May also regulate the secondary cell wall lignification of other tissues. From Arabidopsis thaliana (Mouse-ear cress).
  15219..15243   -  protein_bind   attB2: mutant version of attB; recombination site for the Gateway® BP reaction BP Clonase™
  15258..15283   +  misc_feature   MCS (fragment): pUC18/19 multiple cloning site
  15284..15991   +  terminator     OCS terminator: octopine synthase terminator
  16024..16042   -  promoter       SP6 promoter: promoter for bacteriophage SP6 RNA polymerase
  16045..16065   -  misc_feature   MCS (fragment): pBluescript multiple cloning site
  16080..16104   +  misc_feature   RB T-DNA repeat: right border repeat from nopaline C58 T-DNA
  16251..16613   -  CDS            ocd (fragment): OCD_AGRFC - Experimental evidence at protein level: Swiss-Prot protein existence level 1. Catalyzes the conversion of L-ornithine into L-proline with release of ammonia. Is involved in the utilization of nopaline, a catabolic pathway that proceeds through L-arginine and L-ornithine to L-proline. Nopaline is a predominant opine in plant cells transformed with Ti plasmid pTiC58. From Agrobacterium fabrum (strain C58 / ATCC 33970) (Agrobacterium tumefaciens (strain C58)).
  16605..17219   +  rep_origin     oriV: origin of replication for the bacterial F plasmid
  17905..18690   -  CDS            aadA: S3AD_SHIFL - Experimental evidence at protein level: Swiss-Prot protein existence level 1. Mediates bacterial resistance to the antibiotics streptomycin and spectinomycin. From Shigella flexneri.
  18751..19272   -  CDS            sat-1: STA_ECOLX - Protein inferred from homology: Swiss-Prot protein existence level 3. Involved in resistance to streptothricin, a broad-spectrum antibiotic produced by streptomycetes (PubMed:1850404). Detoxifies streptothricin via acetylation of the beta amino group of the first beta-lysyl moiety of streptothricin (By similarity). From Escherichia coli.
  19368..19615   +  CDS            bla(M) (fragment): β-lactamase lacking the signal sequence; bla(M); allows cytosolic expression of β-lactamase
