[The description below was written by a language model from this plasmid's Addgene catalogue record and pLannotate feature annotations shown in this document.]
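Description:
NST1_pOpOn2.1 is a large (about 19.8 kb) binary plant expression vector for dexamethasone-inducible expression of the Arabidopsis thaliana NAC transcription factor NST1 (NAC SECONDARY WALL THICKENING PROMOTING FACTOR1, ANAC043). It was made by Gateway cloning of the full-length NST1 coding sequence into the pOpOn2.1 backbone. The bacterial portion carries a ColE1/pUC-type origin together with oriV and trfA, a broad-host-range replication pair, plus an incP oriT and traJ for mobilisation, an arrangement typical of Agrobacterium-compatible binary vectors. Bacterial selection is by spectinomycin through aadA. A streptothricin acetyltransferase gene, an IS1 element and fragments of tetR and β-lactamase are also annotated in the backbone.

Between the left and right T-DNA borders lie three functional units. A NOS promoter–nptII–NOS terminator cassette provides kanamycin selection in plants. A CaMV 35S promoter drives LhGR, a chimeric activator annotated as a rat glucocorticoid receptor fragment fused to a lacI DNA-binding fragment and the GAL4 activation domain, followed by a CaMV poly(A) signal. The third unit is the bidirectional pOp6 promoter: six symmetric lac operators flanked on each side by a minimal 35S promoter. One side drives a GUS reporter with a CaMV poly(A) signal. The other drives NST1, flanked by attB1 and attB2 and terminated by the OCS terminator. Dexamethasone binding to the receptor domain activates LhGR, which then binds the operators and switches on NST1 and GUS together, so GUS staining reports where induction occurred. According to the record, the construct is used to induce NST1 in different Arabidopsis cell types, and the associated study concerns ectopic secondary wall formation.
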