Addgene plasmid #228065: NST1_pOpOn2.1
Purpose: Expresses NST1 in different cell types in Arabidopsis thaliana upon induction with dexamethasone.
Depositing lab: Charles Anderson. Depositing organization: Pennsylvania State University. Publication: NST3 induces ectopic transdifferentiation, forming secondary walls with diverse patterns and composition in Arabidopsis thaliana. Tamadaddi C, Choi J, Ghasemi M, Kim SH, Gomez ED, Gomez EW, Anderson CT. Ann Bot. 2024 Aug 30:mcae153. doi: 10.1093/aob/mcae153. PubMed 39212164.
Backbone
  Vector backbone: pOpOn2.1
  Backbone manufacturer: Dr. Markéta Šámalová
  Backbone size w/o insert (bp): 18688
  Total vector size (bp): 19786
  Vector type: Plant Expression ; Dexamethasone inducible vector
  Selectable markers: Kanamycin for plants
Growth in bacteria
  Bacterial resistance: Spectinomycin, 50 μg/mL
  Growth temperature: 37°C
  Growth strain: DH5alpha
  Growth instructions: Use 50 µg/ml Spectinomycin selection for bacteria and 25 µg/ml Kanamycin selection for plants
  Copy number: Unknown
Gene/Insert
  Gene/Insert name: NAC SECONDARY WALL THICKENING PROMOTING FACTOR1, NST1 (alt name: NST1)
  Species: A. thaliana (mustard weed)
  Insert size (bp): 1098
  Entrez Gene: NST1 (a.k.a. AT2G46770, ANAC043, Arabidopsis NAC domain containing protein 43, EMBRYO DEFECTIVE 2301, F19D11.5, NAC SECONDARY WALL THICKENING PROMOTING FACTOR1, NAC SECONDARY WALL THICKENING PROMOTING FACTOR1)
  Promoter: CaMV35S for LhGR and pOp6-minimal CaMV35S for NST1
  Cloning method: Gateway Cloning
  Sequencing primers: 5′ GCAAGACCCTTCCTCTATATAAGG; 3′ GCAGGACTCTAGTGGATCCC
Resource information
  A portion of this plasmid was derived from a plasmid made by: Dr. Markéta Šámalová originally generated this vector and deposited it into NASC stock centre. We purchased it from NASC (2109482) and cloned full length NST1 into it.
Terms and licenses: Academic/Nonprofit Terms; Industry Terms: Not Available to Industry
How to cite: NST1_pOpOn2.1 was a gift from Charles Anderson (Addgene plasmid # 228065 ; http://n2t.net/addgene:228065 ; RRID:Addgene_228065)
